>Addgene plasmid #52193 | pTC201B | depositor full sequence | sequence record 80575 | pTC201B sequence 7185 bps
ATAACTTCGTATAATGTATGCTATACGAAGTTATCATATGCATGACGTCTCAAAAGCGCTCTGAAGTTCC
TATACTTTCTAGAGAATAGGAACTTCGGAATAGGAACTTCAAGATCCACGCGTTAGGGCGCAGTAGTCCA
GGGTTTCCTTGATGATGTCATACTTATCCTGTCCCTTTTTTTTCCACAGCTCGCGGTTGAGGACAAACTC
TTCGCGGTCTTTCCAGTCGACATTGAACAAGATGGATTGCACGCAGGTTCTCCGGCCGCTTGGGTGGAGA
GGCTATTCGGCTATGACTGGGCACAACAGACAATCGGCTGCTCTGATGCCGCCGTGTTCCGGCTGTCAGC
GCAGGGGCGCCCGGTTCTTTTTGTCAAGACCGACCTGTCCGGTGCCCTGAATGAACTGCAGGACGAGGCA
GCGCGGCTATCGTGGCTGGCCACGACGGGCGTTCCTTGCGCAGCTGTGCTCGACGTTGTCACTGAAGCGG
GAAGGGACTGGCTGCTATTGGGCGAAGTGCCGGGGCAGGATCTCCTGTCATCTCACCTTGCTCCTGCCGA
GAAAGTATCCATCATGGCTGATGCAATGCGGCGGCTGCATACGCTTGATCCGGCTACCTGCCCATTCGAC
CACCAAGCGAAACATCGCATCGAGCGAGCACGTACTCGGATGGAAGCCGGTCTTGTCGATCAGGATGATC
TGGACGAAGAGCATCAGGGGCTCGCGCCAGCCGAACTGTTCGCCAGGCTCAAGGCGCGCATGCCCGACGG
CGAGGATCTCGTCGTGACCCATGGCGATGCCTGCTTGCCGAATATCATGGTGGAAAATGGCCGCTTTTCT
GGATTCATCGACTGTGGCCGGCTGGGTGTGGCGGACCGCTATCAGGACATAGCGTTGGCTACCCGTGATA
TTGCTGAAGAGCTTGGCGGCGAATGGGCTGACCGCTTCCTCGTGCTTTACGGTATCGCCGCTCCCGATTC
GCAGCGCATCGCCTTCTATCGCCTTCTTGACGAGTTCTTCTGAGATCCGCCCCTCTCCCTCCCCCCCCCC
TAACGTTACTGGCCGAAGCCGCTTGGAATAAGGCCGGTGTGCGTTTGTCTATATGTTATTTTCCACCATA
TTGCCGTCTTTTGGCAATGTGAGGGCCCGGAAACCTGGCCCTGTCTTCTTGACGAGCATTCCTAGGGGTC
TTTCCCCTCTCGCCAAAGGAATGCAAGGTCTGTTGAATGTCGTGAAGGAAGCAGTTCCTCTGGAAGCTTC
TTGAAGACAAACAACGTCTGTAGCGACCCTTTGCAGGCAGCGGAACCCCCCACCTGGCGACAGGTGCCTC
TGCGGCCAAAAGCCACGTGTATAAGATACACCTGCAAAGGCGGCACAACCCCAGTGCCACGTTGTGAGTT
GGATAGTTGTGGAAAGAGTCAAATGGCTCTCCTCAAGCGTATTCAACAAGGGGCTGAAGGATGCCCAGAA
GGTACCCCATTGTATGGGATCTGATCTGGGGCCTCGGTGCACATGCTTTACATGTGTTTAGTCGAGGTTA
AAAAAACGTCTAGGCCCCCCGAACCACGGGGACGTGGTTTTCCTTTGAAAAACACGATGATAATATGGCC
ACAACCATGGTGAGCAAGGGCGAGGAGCTGTTCACCGGGGTGGTGCCCATCCTGGTCGAGCTGGACGGCG
ACGTAAACGGCCACAAGTTCAGCGTGTCCGGCGAGGGCGAGGGCGATGCCACCTACGGCAAGCTGACCCT
GAAGTTCATCTGCACCACCGGCAAGCTGCCCGTGCCCTGGCCCACCCTCGTGACCACCCTGACCTACGGC
GTGCAGTGCTTCAGCCGCTACCCCGACCACATGAAGCAGCACGACTTCTTCAAGTCCGCCATGCCCGAAG
GCTACGTCCAGGAGCGCACCATCTTCTTCAAGGACGACGGCAACTACAAGACCCGCGCCGAGGTGAAGTT
CGAGGGCGACACCCTGGTGAACCGCATCGAGCTGAAGGGCATCGACTTCAAGGAGGACGGCAACATCCTG
GGGCACAAGCTGGAGTACAACTACAACAGCCACAACGTCTATATCATGGCCGACAAGCAGAAGAACGGCA
TCAAGGTGAACTTCAAGATCCGCCACAACATCGAGGACGGCAGCGTGCAGCTCGCCGACCACTACCAGCA
GAACACCCCCATCGGCGACGGCCCCGTGCTGCTGCCCGACAACCACTACCTGAGCACCCAGTCCGCCCTG
AGCAAAGACCCCAACGAGAAGCGCGATCACATGGTCCTGCTGGAGTTCGTGACCGCCGCCGGGATCACTC
TCGGCATGGACGAGCTGTACAAGTAAAGCGGCCGCGACTCTAGATCATAATCAGCCATACCACATTTGTA
GAGGTTTTACTTGCTTTAAAAAACCTCCCACACCTCCCCCTGAACCTGAAACATAAAATGAATGCAATTG
TTGTTGTTAACTTGTTTATTGCAGCTTATAATGGTTACAAATAAAGCAATAGCATCACAAATTTCACAAA
TAAAGCATTTTTTTCACTGCATTCTAGTTGTGGTTTGTCCAAACTCATCAATGTATCTTAAGATCTTCAA
AAGCGCTCTGAAGTTCCTATACTTTCTAGAGAATAGGAACTTCGGAATAGGAACTTCAAGATCCCTCGAC
GACATAACTTCGTATAATGTATGCTATACGAAGTTATAAGCTTGCGGCCGGCCGCCACCTCGAGCCCCAG
CTGGTTCTTTCCGCCTCAGAAGCCATAGAGCCCACCGCATCCCCAGCATGCCTGCTATTGTCTTCCCAAT
CCTCCCCCTTGCTGTCCTGCCCCACCCCACCCCCCAGAATAGAATGACACCTACTCAGACAATGCGATGC
AATTTCCTCATTTTATTAGGAAAGGACAGTGGGAGTGGCACCTTCCAGGGTCAAGGAAGGCACGGGGGAG
GGGCAAACAACAGATGGCTGGCAACTAGAAGGCACAGTCGAGGCTGATCAGCGAGCTCTAGGATCTGCAT
TCCACCACTGCTCCCATTCATCAGTTCCATAGGTTGGAATCTAAAATACACAAACAATTAGAATCAGTAG
TTTAACACATTATACACTTAAAAATTTTATATTTACCTTAGAGCTTTAAATCTCTGTAGGTAGTTTGTCC
AATTATGTCACACCACAGAAGTAAGGTTCCTTCACAAAGAGATCGCCTGACACGATTTCCTGCACAGGCT
TGAGCCATATACTCATACATCGCATCTTGGCCACGTTTTCCACGGGTTTCAAAATTAATCTCAAGTTCTA
CGCTTAACGCTTTCGCCTGTTCCCAGTTATTAATATATTCAACGCTAGAACTCCCCTCAGCGAAGGGAAG
GCTGAGCACTACACGCGAAGCACCATCACCGAACCTTTTGATAAACTCTTCCGTTCCGACTTGCTCCATC
AACGGTTCAGTGAGACTTAAACCTAACTCTTTCTTAATAGTTTCGGCATTATCCACTTTTAGTGCGAGAA
CCTTCGTCAGTCCTGGATACGTCACTTTGACCACGCCTCCAGCTTTTCCAGAGAGCGGGTTTTCATTATC
TACAGAGTATCCCGCAGCGTCGTATTTATTGTCGGTACTATAAAACCCTTTCCAATCATCGTCATAATTT
CCTTGTGTACCAGATTTTGGCTTTTGTATACCTTTTTGAATGGAATCTACATAACCAGGTTTAGTCCCGT
GGTACGAAGAAAAGTTTTCCATCACAAAAGATTTAGAAGAATCAACAACATCATCAGGATCCATGGCGAG
GACCTGCAGGTCGAAAGGCCCGGAGATGAGGAAGAGGAGAACAGCGCGGCAGACGTGCGCTTTTGAAGCG
TGCAGAATGCCGGGCCTCCGGAGGACCTTCGGGCGCCCGCCCCGCCCCTGAGCCCGCCCCTGAGCCCGCC
CCCGGACCCACCCCTTCCCAGCCTCTGAGCCCAGAAAGCGAAGGAGCAAAGCTGCTATTGGCCGCTGCCC
CAAAGGCCTACCCGCTTCCATTGCTCAGCGGTGCTGTCCATCTGCACGAGACTAGTGAGACGTGCTACTT
CCATTTGTCACGTCCTGCACGACGCGAGCTGCGGGGCGGGGGGGAACTTCCTGACTAGGGGAGGAGTAGA
AGGTGGCGCGAAGGGGCCACCAAAGAACGGAGCCGGTTGGCGCCTACCGGTGGATGTGGAATGTGTGCGA
GGCCAGAGGCCACTTGTGTAGCGCCAAGTGCCCAGCGGGGCTGCTAAAGCGCATGCTCCAGACTGCCTTG
GGAAAAGCGCCTCCCCTACCCGGTAGAATTCGATGTGGAGCTCCAATTCGCCCTATAGTGAGTCGTATTA
CGCGCGCTCACTGGCCGTCGTTTTACAACGTCGTGACTGGGAAAACCCTGGCGTTACCCAACTTAATCGC
CTTGCAGCACATCCCCCTTTCGCCAGCTGGCGTAATAGCGAAGAGGCCCGCACCGATCGCCCTTCCCAAC
AGTTGCGCAGCCTGAATGGCGAATGGG
[124 nt withheld, positions 4508-4631]
C
[91 nt withheld, positions 4633-4723]
A
[49 nt withheld, positions 4725-4773]
CCTTTGACGTTGGAGTCCACGTTCTTT
[37 nt withheld, positions 4801-4837]
ACCCTATCTCGGTCTATTCTTTTGATTTATAAGGGATTTTGCCGATTTCGGCCTATTGGTTAAAAAATGA
GCTGATTTAACAAAAATTTAACGCGAATTTTAACAAAATATTAACGCTTACAATTTAGGTGGCACTTTTC
GGGGAAATGTGCGCGGAACCCCTATTTGTTTATTTTTCTAAATACATTCAAATATGTATCCGCTCATGAG
ACAATAACCCTGATAAATGCTTCAATAATATTGAAAAAGGAAGAGTATGAGTATTCAACATTTCCGTGTC
GCCCTTATTCCCTTTTTTGCGGCATTTTGCCTTCCTGTTTTTGCTCACCCAGAAACGCTGGTGAAAGTAA
AAGATGCTGAAGATCAGTTGGGTGCACGAGTGGGTTACATCGAACTGGATCTCAACAGCGGTAAGATCCT
TGAGAGTTTTCGCCCCGAAGAACGTTTTCCAATGATGAGCACTTTTAAAGTTCTGCTATGTGGCGCGGTA
TTATCCCGTATTGACGCCGGGCAAGAGCAACTCGGTCGCCGCATACACTATTCTCAGAATGACTTGGTTG
AGTACTCACCAGTCACAGAAAAGCATCTTACGGATGGCATGACAGTAAGAGAATTATGCAGTGCTGCCAT
AACCATGAGTGATAACACTGCGGCCAACTTACTTCTGACAACGATCGGAGGACCGAAGGAGCTAACCGCT
TTTTTGCACAACATGGGGGATCATGTAACTCGCCTTGATCGTTGGGAACCGGAGCTGAATGAAGCCATAC
CAAACGACGAGCGTGACACCACGATGCCTGTAGCAATGGCAACAACGTTGCGCAAACTATTAACTGGCGA
ACTACTTACTCTAGCTTCCCGGCAACAATTAATAGACTGGATGGAGGCGGATAAAGTTGCAGGACCACTT
CTGCGCTCGGCCCTTCCGGCTGGCTGGTTTATTGCTGATAAATCTGGAGCCGGTGAGCGTGGGTCTCGCG
GTATCATTGCAGCACTGGGGCCAGATGGTAAGCCCTCCCGTATCGTAGTTATCTACACGACGGGGAGTCA
GGCAACTATGGATGAACGAAATAGACAGATCGCTGAGATAGGTGCCTCACTGATTAAGCATTGGTAACTG
TCAGACCAAGTTTACTCATATATACTTTAGATTGATTTAAAACTTCATTTTTAATTTAAAAGGATCTAGG
TGAAGATCCTTTTTGATAATCTCATGACCAAAATCCCTTAACGTGAGTTTTCGTTCCACTGAGCGTCAGA
CCCCGTAGAAAAGATCAAAGGATCTTCTTGAGATCCTTTTTTTCTGCGCGTAATCTGCTGCTTGCAAACA
AAAAAACCACCGCTACCAGCGGTGGTTTGTTTGCCGGATCAAGAGCTACCAACTCTTTTTCCGAAGGTAA
CTGGCTTCAGCAGAGCGCAGATACCAAATACTGTCCTTCTAGTGTAGCCGTAGTTAGGCCACCACTTCAA
GAACTCTGTAGCACCGCCTACATACCTCGCTCTGCTAATCCTGTTACCAGTGGCTGCTGCCAGTGGCGAT
AAGTCGTGTCTTACCGGGTTGGACTCAAGACGATAGTTACCGGATAAGGCGCAGCGGTCGGGCTGAACGG
GGGGTTCGTGCACACAGCCCAGCTTGGAGCGAACGACCTACACCGAACTGAGATACCTACAGCGTGAGCT
ATGAGAAAGCGCCACGCTTCCCGAAGGGAGAAAGGCGGACAGGTATCCGGTAAGCGGCAGGGTCGGAACA
GGAGAGCGCACGAGGGAGCTTCCAGGGGGAAACGCCTGGTATCTTTATAGTCCTGTCGGGTTTCGCCACC
TCTGACTTGAGCGTCGATTTTTGTGATGCTCGTCAGGGGGGCGGAGCCTATGGAAAAACGCCAGCAACGC
GGCCTTTTTACGGTTCCTGGCCTTTTGCTGGCCTTTTGCTCACATGTTCTTTCCTGCGTTATCCCCTGAT
TCTGTGGATAACCGTATTACCGCCTTTGAGTGAGCTGATACCGCTCGCCGCAGCCGAACGACCGAGCGCA
GCGAGTCAGTGAGCGAGGAAGCGGAAGAGCGCCCAATACGCAAACCGCCTCTCCCCGCGCGTTGGCCGAT
TCATTAATGCAGCTGGCACGACAGGTTTCCCGACTGGAAAGCGGGCAGTGAGCGCAACGCAATTAATGTG
AGTTAGCTCACTCATTAGGCACCCCAGGCTTTACACTTTATGCTTCCGGCTCGTATGTTGTGTGGAATTG
TGAGCGGATAACAATTTCACACAGGAAACAGCTATGACCATGATTACGCCAAGCTCGAAATTAACCCTCA
CTAAAGGGAACAAAAGCTGTCGAGATCCGATATCATCG
Features (pLannotate 1.2.2; 27 found; start..end, strand, type, name):
      1..34      -  protein_bind   loxP: Cre-mediated recombination occurs in the 8-bp core sequence (GCATACAT). Cre recombinase
     63..110     -  protein_bind   FRT: FLP-mediated recombination occurs in the 8-bp core sequence TCTAGAAA (Turan and Bode, 2011). FLP recombinase from the Saccharomyces cerevisiae 2μ plasmid
    124..227     +  misc_feature   Ad SA: adenovirus major late transcript splice acceptor (Friedrich and Soriano, 1991)
    232..1023    +  CDS            NeoR/KanR: aminoglycoside phosphotransferase from Tn5; aph(3')-II (or nptII); confers resistance to neomycin, kanamycin, and G418 (Geneticin®)
   1141..1603    +  misc_feature   IRES: internal ribosome entry site (IRES) of the encephalomyocarditis virus (EMCV)
   1617..2336    +  CDS            EGFP: the original enhanced GFP (Yang et al., 1996) mammalian codon-optimized
   2353..2436    +  CDS            large T antigen (fragment): large T antigen from SV40 (simian virus 40)
   2459..2580    +  polyA_signal   SV40 poly(A) signal: SV40 polyadenylation signal
   2600..2647    -  protein_bind   FRT: FLP-mediated recombination occurs in the 8-bp core sequence TCTAGAAA (Turan and Bode, 2011). FLP recombinase from the Saccharomyces cerevisiae 2μ plasmid
   2664..2697    -  protein_bind   loxP: Cre-mediated recombination occurs in the 8-bp core sequence (GCATACAT). Cre recombinase
   2728..2749    -  promoter       SV40 promoter (fragment): SV40 enhancer and early promoter
   2753..2977    -  polyA_signal   bGH poly(A) signal: bovine growth hormone polyadenylation signal
   3051..3116    -  intron         small t intron: SV40 (simian virus 40) small t antigen intron
   3118..3190    -  CDS            small t antigen (fragment): SV40 (simian virus 40) small t antigen
   3193..3765    -  CDS            DTA: diphtheria toxin fragment A; Corynebacterium diphtheriae tox
   3792..4291    -  promoter       PGK promoter: mouse phosphoglycerate kinase 1 promoter
   4322..4340    -  promoter       T7 promoter: promoter for bacteriophage T7 RNA polymerase
   4348..4503    +  CDS            lacZα (fragment): LacZα fragment of β-galactosidase; lacZ fragment
   4508..4936    +  rep_origin     f1 ori (sequence partly withheld): f1 bacteriophage origin of replication; arrow indicates direction of (+) strand synthesis
   4989..5093    +  promoter       AmpR promoter: bla
   5094..5954    +  CDS            AmpR: β-lactamase; bla; confers resistance to ampicillin, carbenicillin, and related antibiotics
   6125..6713    +  rep_origin     ori: high-copy-number ColE1/pMB1/pBR322/pUC origin of replication
   6896..6988    +  CDS            lacI (fragment): lac repressor; lacI; The lac repressor binds to the lac operator to inhibit transcription in E. coli. This inhibition can be relieved by adding lactose or isopropyl-β-D-thiogalactopyranoside (IPTG).
   7001..7022    +  protein_bind   CAP binding site: CAP binding activates transcription in the presence of cAMP. E. coli catabolite activator protein
   7037..7067    +  promoter       lac promoter: promoter for the E. coli lac operon
   7075..7091    +  protein_bind   lac operator: The lac repressor binds to the lac operator to inhibit transcription in E. coli. This inhibition can be relieved by adding lactose or isopropyl-β-D-thiogalactopyranoside (IPTG). lac repressor encoded by lacI
   7136..7154    +  promoter       T3 promoter: promoter for bacteriophage T3 RNA polymerase
