[The description below was written by a language model from this plasmid's Addgene catalogue record and pLannotate feature annotations shown in this document.]
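Description:
pTC201B is a mouse gene-targeting vector from the LoxP-FRT Trap (LOFT) system, built on the pEZ-Frt-lox-DT backbone and intended as a starting point for reversible targeting constructs. It is propagated in E. coli through a high-copy ColE1/pUC-type origin with ampicillin resistance (AmpR). It also retains an f1 origin, lac promoter/operator and lacZα remnants, and flanking T3 and T7 promoters from its phagemid-style ancestry.

The payload is a promoterless gene-trap cassette. An adenovirus major late splice acceptor is followed directly by the neomycin phosphotransferase coding sequence, an EMCV IRES, EGFP and an SV40 polyadenylation signal. Because the cassette has no promoter of its own, Neo and GFP are expressed only when it integrates within an active gene and is spliced to an upstream exon. The depositor notes that this exon must be in frame with Neo so that an exon-Neo fusion protein is produced. G418 resistance therefore selects for productive trapping, EGFP reports activity of the trapped locus, and the polyA signal truncates the endogenous transcript.

The cassette is bracketed by FRT sites nested inside loxP sites. FLP can therefore excise the trap and restore gene function, while the loxP sites allow Cre-mediated recombination. Outside the recombinase sites, a PGK promoter drives diphtheria toxin A with a bGH polyA signal, providing negative selection against random integrants that retain the vector backbone.

The backbone notes describe homology arms spanning BAF57 exons 2 to 3 and exon 4, amplified from C57BL/6 DNA. No such arms appear in the 7,185 nt annotated sequence, where the recombinase sites sit close to the backbone elements. The deposited plasmid therefore seems to be the arm-less base vector into which user-chosen arms are cloned.
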