Addgene plasmid #52193: pTC201B
Purpose: for creating reversible targeting construct
Depositing lab: Tian Chi. Depositing organization: Yale University. Publication: LoxP-FRT Trap (LOFT): a simple and flexible system for conventional and reversible gene targeting. Chaiyachati BH, Kaundal RK, Zhao J, Wu J, Flavell R, Chi T. BMC Biol. 2012 Nov 30;10:96. doi: 10.1186/1741-7007-10-96. PubMed 23198860.
Backbone
  Vector backbone: pEZ-Frt-lox-DT
  Backbone manufacturer: Klaus Rajewsky (Addgene plasmid # 11736)
  Backbone size w/o insert (bp): 4500
  Modifications to backbone: The FRT-flanked cassette in pEZ was replaced by a synthetic fragment bearing an FRT-flanked splicing acceptor together with multiple cloning sites. A Neo-Ires-GFP-SV40 polyA fragment was inserted immediately downstream of the splicing acceptor to create the gene-trapping cassette. The left and right arms flanking the cassette, encompassing BAF57 exons 2 to 3 and exon 4, respectively, were amplified by PCR from C57B/6 mice
  Vector type: Cre/Lox
  Selectable markers: Neomycin (select with G418)
Growth in bacteria
  Bacterial resistance: Ampicillin, 100 μg/mL
  Growth temperature: 37°C
  Growth strain: Stbl2
  Copy number: Unknown
Gene/Insert
  Gene/Insert name: promoter-trap cassette Neo-Ires-GFP
  Cloning method: Unknown
  Sequencing primers: 5′ T3; 3′ SV40pA-R
Terms and licenses: Academic/Nonprofit Terms; Industry Terms: Not Available to Industry
Depositor comments: This plasmid carries the FRT-flanked promoter-Neo expression cassette, which is in turn flanked by LoxP site. The targeted upstream trapped exon must be in frame with the Neo sequence in the vector in order to produce the exon-Neo fusion protein.
How to cite: pTC201B was a gift from Tian Chi (Addgene plasmid # 52193 ; http://n2t.net/addgene:52193 ; RRID:Addgene_52193)
