>Addgene plasmid #52193 | pTC201B | addgene partial sequence | sequence record 81652 | Lac-promoter 5'-CACTTTATGCTTCCGGCTCG-3'
CAATTTCACACAGGAAACAGCTATGACCATGATTACGCCAAGCTCGAAATTAACCCTCACTAAAGGGAAC
AAAAGCTGTCGAGATCCGATATCATCGATAACTTCGTATAATGTATGCTATACGAAGTTATCATATGCAT
GACGTCTCAAAAGCGCTCTGAAGTTCCTATACTTTCTAGAGAATAGGAACTTCGGAATAGGAACTTCAAG
ATCCACGCGTTAGGGCGCAGTAGTCCAGGGTTTCCTTGATGATGTCATACTTATCCTGTCCCTTTTTTTT
CCACAGCTCGCGGTTGAGGACAAACTCTTCGCGGTCTTTCCAGTCGACATTGAACAAGATGGATTGCACG
CAGGTTCTCCGGCCGCTTGGGTGGAGAGGCTATTCGGCTATGACTGGGCACAACAGACAATCGGCTGCTC
TGATGCCGCCGTGTTCCGGCTGTCAGCGCAGGGGCGCCCGGTTCTTTTTGTCAAGACCGACCTGTCCGGT
GCCCTGAATGAACTGCAGGACGAGGCAGCGCGGCTATCGTGGCTGGCCACGACGGGCGTTCCTTGCGCAG
CTGTGCTCGACGTTGTCACTGAAGCGGGAAGGGACTGGCTGCTATTGGGCGAAGTGCCGGGGCAGGATCT
CCTGTCATCTCACCTTGCTCCTGCCGAGAAAGTATCCATCATGGCTGATGCAATGCGGCGGCTGCATACG
CTTGATCCGGCTACCTGCCCATTCGACCACCAAGCGAAACATCGCATCGAGCGAGCACGTACTCGGATGG
AAGCCGGTCTTGTCGATCAGGATGATCTGGACGAAGAGCATCAGGGGCTCGCGCCAGCCGAACTGTTCGC
CAGGCTCAAGGCGCGCATGCCC
