>Addgene plasmid #52193 | pTC201B | addgene partial sequence | sequence record 81656 | SV40pA-R 5'-GAAATTTGTGATGCTATTGC-3'
AGTTAACAACAACAATTGCATTCATTTTATGTTTCAGGTTCAGGGGGAGGTGTGGGAGGTTTTTTAAAGC
AAGTAAAACCTCTACAAATGTGGTATGGCTGATTATGATCTAGAGTCGCGGCCGCTTTACTTGTACAGCT
CGTCCATGCCGAGAGTGATCCCGGCGGCGGTCACGAACTCCAGCAGGACCATGTGATCGCGCTTCTCGTT
GGGGTCTTTGCTCAGGGCGGACTGGGTGCTCAGGTAGTGGTTGTCGGGCAGCAGCACGGGGCCGTCGCCG
ATGGGGGTGTTCTGCTGGTAGTGGTCGGCGAGCTGCACGCTGCCGTCCTCGATGTTGTGGCGGATCTTGA
AGTTCACCTTGATGCCGTTCTTCTGCTTGTCGGCCATGATATAGACGTTGTGGCTGTTGTAGTTGTACTC
CAGCTTGTGCCCCAGGATGTTGCCGTCCTCCTTGAAGTCGATGCCCTTCAGCTCGATGCGGTTCACCAGG
GTGTCGCCCTCGAACTTCACCTCGGCGCGGGTCTTGTAGTTGCCGTCGTCCTTGAAGAAGATGGTGCGCT
CCTGGACGTAGCCTTCGGGCATGGCGGACTTGAAGAAGTCGTGCTGCTTCATGTGGTCGGGGTAGCGGCT
GAAGCACTGCACGCCGTAGGTCAGGGTGGTCACGAGGGTGGGCCAGGGCACGGGCAGCTTGCCGGTGGTG
CAGATGAACTTCAGGGTCAGCTTGCCGTAGGTGGCATCGCCCTCGCCCTCGCCGGACACGCTGAACTTGT
GGCCGTTTACGTCGCCGTCCAGCTCGACCAGGATGGGCACCACCCCGGTGAACAGCTCCTCGCCCTTGCT
CACCATGGTTGTGG
